Addgene plasmid #112167: pAAV.CAG-FLEX.iGABASnFR.F102G
Purpose: GABA Sensor
Depositing lab: Loren Looger. Depositing organization: HHMI, Janelia Research Campus. Publication: A genetically encoded fluorescent sensor for in vivo imaging of GABA. Marvin JS, Shimoda Y, Magloire V, Leite M, Kawashima T, Jensen TP, Kolb I, Knott EL, Novak O, Podgorski K, Leidenheimer NJ, Rusakov DA, Ahrens MB, Kullmann DM, Looger LL. Nat Methods. 2019 Aug;16(8):763-770. doi: 10.1038/s41592-019-0471-2. Epub 2019 Jul 15. PubMed 31308547.
Backbone
  Vector backbone: pAAV.CAG-FLEX
  Vector type: AAV
Growth in bacteria
  Bacterial resistance: Ampicillin, 100 μg/mL
  Growth temperature: 37°C
  Growth strain: NEB Stable
  Copy number: High Copy
Gene/Insert
  Gene/Insert name: iGABASnFR.F102G
  Mutation: F102G
  Promoter: CAG
  Cloning method: Restriction Enzyme; 5′ cloning site Unknown (unknown if destroyed); 3′ cloning site Unknown (unknown if destroyed)
Terms and licenses: Academic/Nonprofit Terms; Industry Terms: Not Available to Industry
Depositor comments: Please visit https://www.biorxiv.org/content/early/2018/05/14/322578 for bioRxiv preprint.
How to cite: pAAV.CAG-FLEX.iGABASnFR.F102G was a gift from Loren Looger (Addgene plasmid # 112167 ; http://n2t.net/addgene:112167 ; RRID:Addgene_112167)
