[The description below was written by a language model from this plasmid's Addgene catalogue record, the feature table of its GenBank file and pLannotate feature annotations shown in this document.]
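Description:
pAAV.CAG-FLEX.iGABASnFR.F102G is an adeno-associated virus transfer plasmid of about 7 kb that carries a Cre-dependent expression cassette for the F102G variant of iGABASnFR, a genetically encoded fluorescent sensor for the neurotransmitter GABA. The bacterial backbone has a high-copy ColE1/pUC-type origin, an f1 phage origin and a beta-lactamase gene conferring ampicillin resistance. The record names a recombination-deficient growth strain, a common precaution for plasmids with repeat-rich ITRs. Two AAV2 inverted terminal repeats flank the payload and define the segment that is replicated and packaged into AAV particles when rep/cap and helper functions are supplied in trans.

Between the ITRs, the CAG promoter (CMV enhancer, chicken beta-actin promoter and a chimeric intron) reads on the bottom strand of the annotated map towards a WPRE, which improves transcript stability and expression, and an SV40 polyadenylation signal. The sensor open reading frame lies on the opposite strand, so it is inverted relative to the promoter. It is bracketed by pairs of loxP and lox2272 sites in opposing orientation, the FLEX (double-inverted) arrangement. Cre recombinase flips the cassette and then excises one site of each pair, locking the coding sequence in the sense orientation, so that expression occurs only in Cre-expressing cells.

The open reading frame begins with a Kozak sequence and a mouse Ig kappa leader and contains a GFP-derived fluorescent module within the sensor. It ends with a Myc epitope tag and the PDGFR-beta transmembrane domain, which together direct display of the sensor on the extracellular face of the plasma membrane. The record does not state the functional effect of the F102G substitution. The construct is intended for cell-type-specific imaging of GABA in vivo.
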