LOCUS       Exported 7028 bp ds-DNA circular SYN 12-MAY-2021
DEFINITION  GABA Sensor.
ACCESSION   .
VERSION     .
KEYWORDS    pAAV.CAG-FLEX.iGABASnFR.F102G
SOURCE      synthetic DNA construct
  ORGANISM  synthetic DNA construct
REFERENCE   1 (bases 1 to 7028)
  AUTHORS   Marvin JS, Shimoda Y, Magloire V, Leite M, Kawashima T, Jensen TP,
            Kolb I, Knott EL, Novak O, Podgorski K, Leidenheimer NJ, Rusakov DA,
            Ahrens MB, Kullmann DM, Looger LL
  TITLE     A genetically encoded fluorescent sensor for in vivo imaging of
            GABA.
  JOURNAL   Nat Methods. 2019 Aug;16(8):763-770. doi: 10.1038/s41592-019-0471-2.
            Epub 2019 Jul 15.
  PUBMED    31308547
REFERENCE   2 (bases 1 to 7028)
  AUTHORS   .
  TITLE     Direct Submission
  JOURNAL   Exported May 12, 2021 from SnapGene Server 1.1.58
            http://www.snapgene.com
FEATURES             Location/Qualifiers
     source          1..7028
                     /organism="synthetic DNA construct"
                     /mol_type="other DNA"
     repeat_region   56..185
                     /label=AAV2 ITR
     polyA_signal    347..468
                     /label=SV40 poly(A) signal
                     /note="SV40 polyadenylation signal"
     primer_bind     complement(384..403)
                     /label=SV40pA-R
                     /note="SV40 polyA, reverse primer"
     primer_bind     438..457
                     /label=EBV-rev
                     /note="SV40 polyA terminator, reverse primer"
     misc_feature    511..1099
                     /label=WPRE
                     /note="woodchuck hepatitis virus posttranscriptional
                     regulatory element"
     CDS             617..628
                     /codon_start=1
                     /product="Factor Xa recognition and cleavage site"
                     /label=Factor Xa site
                     /translation="IEGR"
     primer_bind     1026..1046
                     /label=WPRE-R
                     /note="WPRE, reverse primer"
     protein_bind    complement(1171..1204)
                     /label=loxP
                     /bound_moiety="Cre recombinase"
                     /note="Cre-mediated recombination occurs in the 8-bp core
                     sequence (GCATACAT)."
     protein_bind    complement(1275..1308)
                     /label=lox2272
                     /bound_moiety="Cre recombinase"
                     /note="Cre-mediated recombination occurs in the 8-bp core
                     sequence (GGATACTT). lox2272 sites are compatible with each
                     other, but incompatible with loxP or loxN sites (Lee and
                     Saito, 1988)."
     regulatory      1333..1342
                     /regulatory_class="other"
                     /note="vertebrate consensus sequence for strong initiation
                     of translation (Kozak, 1987)"
     sig_peptide     1339..1401
                     /product="leader sequence from mouse immunoglobulin kappa
                     light chain"
                     /label=Ig-kappa leader
     primer_bind     2445..2466
                     /label=EGFP-C
                     /note="EGFP, forward primer"
     primer_bind     complement(2569..2590)
                     /label=EGFP-N
                     /note="EGFP, reverse primer"
     CDS             3097..3126
                     /codon_start=1
                     /product="Myc (human c-Myc proto-oncogene) epitope tag"
                     /label=Myc
                     /translation="EQKLISEEDL"
     CDS             3130..3276
                     /codon_start=1
                     /product="transmembrane domain from platelet derived growth
                     factor receptor beta"
                     /label=PDGFR-beta TM domain
                     /translation="AVGQDTQEVIVVPHSLPFKVVVISAILALVVLTIISLIILIMLWQ
                     KKPR"
     protein_bind    3304..3337
                     /label=loxP
                     /bound_moiety="Cre recombinase"
                     /note="Cre-mediated recombination occurs in the 8-bp core
                     sequence (GCATACAT)."
     protein_bind    3400..3433
                     /label=lox2272
                     /bound_moiety="Cre recombinase"
                     /note="Cre-mediated recombination occurs in the 8-bp core
                     sequence (GGATACTT). lox2272 sites are compatible with each
                     other, but incompatible with loxP or loxN sites (Lee and
                     Saito, 1988)."
     primer_bind     complement(3468..3487)
                     /label=pCAG-F
                     /note="Rabbit beta-globin intron, for pCAG plasmids,
                     forward primer"
     primer_bind     complement(3549..3571)
                     /label=pCAGGS-5
                     /note="Chimeric intron in CAG promoter, forward primer"
     promoter        complement(3851..4128)
                     /label=chicken beta-actin promoter
     repeat_region   4441..4570
                     /label=AAV2 ITR
     rep_origin      4642..5097
                     /direction=RIGHT
                     /label=f1 ori
                     /note="f1 bacteriophage origin of replication; arrow
                     indicates direction of (+) strand synthesis"
     primer_bind     complement(4729..4748)
                     /label=F1ori-R
                     /note="F1 origin, reverse primer"
     primer_bind     4939..4960
                     /label=F1ori-F
                     /note="F1 origin, forward primer"
     promoter        5123..5227
                     /gene="bla"
                     /label=AmpR promoter
     CDS             5228..6088
                     /codon_start=1
                     /gene="bla"
                     /product="beta-lactamase"
                     /label=AmpR
                     /note="confers resistance to ampicillin, carbenicillin, and
                     related antibiotics"
                     /translation="MSIQHFRVALIPFFAAFCLPVFAHPETLVKVKDAEDQLGARVGYI
                     ELDLNSGKILESFRPEERFPMMSTFKVLLCGAVLSRIDAGQEQLGRRIHYSQNDLVEYS
                     PVTEKHLTDGMTVRELCSAAITMSDNTAANLLLTTIGGPKELTAFLHNMGDHVTRLDRW
                     EPELNEAIPNDERDTTMPVAMATTLRKLLTGELLTLASRQQLIDWMEADKVAGPLLRSA
                     LPAGWFIADKSGAGERGSRGIIAALGPDGKPSRIVVIYTTGSQATMDERNRQIAEIGAS
                     LIKHW"
     primer_bind     complement(5446..5465)
                     /label=Amp-R
                     /note="Ampicillin resistance gene, reverse primer"
     rep_origin      6259..6847
                     /direction=RIGHT
                     /label=ori
                     /note="high-copy-number ColE1/pMB1/pBR322/pUC origin of
                     replication"
     primer_bind     6748..6767
                     /label=pBR322ori-F
                     /note="pBR322 origin, forward primer"
     primer_bind     7001..7018
                     /label=L4440
                     /note="L4440 vector, forward primer"
ORIGIN
        1 agcgcccaat acgcaaaccg cctctccccg cgcgttggcc gattcattaa tgcagctgcg
       61 cgctcgctcg ctcactgagg ccgcccgggc aaagcccggg cgtcgggcga cctttggtcg
      121 cccggcctca gtgagcgagc gagcgcgcag agagggagtg gccaactcca tcactagggg
      181 ttccttgtag ttaatgatta acccgccatg ctacttatct acgtagccat gctctaggaa
      241 gatccttatc gattttacca catttgtaga ggttttactt gctttaaaaa acctcccaca
      301 tctccccctg aacctgaaac ataaaatgaa tgcaattgtt gttgttaact tgtttattgc
      361 agcttataat ggttacaaat aaagcaatag catcacaaat ttcacaaata aagcattttt
      421 ttcactgcat tctagttgtg gtttgtccaa actcatcaat gtatcttatc atgtctgctc
      481 gaagcggccg cccgggtcga cggtatcgat gcggggaggc ggcccaaagg gagatccgac
      541 tcgtctgagg gcgaaggcga agacgcggaa gaggccgcag agccggcagc aggccgcggg
      601 aaggaaggtc cgctggattg agggccgaag ggacgtagca gaaggacgtc ccgcgcagaa
      661 tccaggtggc aacacaggcg agcagccaag gaaaggacga tgatttcccc gacaacacca
      721 cggaattgtc agtgcccaac agccgagccc ctgtccagca gcgggcaagg caggcggcga
      781 tgagttccgc cgtggcaata gggaggggga aagcgaaagt cccggaaagg agctgacagg
      841 tggtggcaat gccccaacca gtgggggttg cgtcagcaaa cacagtgcac accacgccac
      901 gttgcctgac aacgggccac aactcctcat aaagagacag caaccaggat ttatacaagg
      961 aggagaaaat gaaagccata cgggaagcaa tagcatgata caaaggcatt aaagcagcgt
     1021 atccacatag cgtaaaagga gcaacatagt taagaatacc agtcaatctt tcacaaattt
     1081 tgtaatccag aggttgatta tcgataagct tctcgagtgg atcatttgca gaattggccc
     1141 ttttcagtgt ttcgaacctc ttcgagggac ataacttcgt ataatgtatg ctatacgaag
     1201 ttatgggtcg atggtgagat ttggactaga gggtcgatgg tgatgcttgg atcaaaatag
     1261 gaagaatccc aatgataact tcgtataaag tatcctatac gaagttatac tagtggtacc
     1321 accggtgata tcgccaccat ggagacagac acactcctgc tatgggtact gctgctctgg
     1381 gttccaggtt ccactggtga cagatctgaa agcatcaatt tcgtgagctg gggcggtagc
     1441 acccaggatg cgcagaagca ggcctgggcc gacccgttca gcaaggccag cggcattacc
     1501 gtggtccagg atgggcccac cgactacggc aaactcaagg ccatggtcga aagcggcaac
     1561 gtgcagtggg acgtggtgga tgtagaggcc gacttcgcct tgcgcgccgc cgccgaaggc
     1621 ctgctcgaac ccctggattt ctcggtgatc cagcgcgaca agatcgaccc gcgcttcgtc
     1681 tccgaccatg gcgtgggctc gttcctgggc tctttcgtgc tcggctacaa cgaaggcaag
     1741 ctcggagcca gcaagcccca ggactggacc gcgctgttcg acaccaagac ctaccccggc
     1801 aaacgcgccc tctacaaatg gccgagccct ggcgtgctcg aactggccct gctcgccgac
     1861 ggcgtaccgg ccgacaagct ctacccgctg gacctggacc gcgccttcaa gaaactcgac
     1921 accatcaaga aagacatcgt ctggtggggc ggcggtgcac agtcgcagca gctgctggcc
     1981 tccggcgaag tcagcatggg ccagttctgg aacggtcgca tccacgccct gcaagaagac
     2041 ggcgcgccag tgggcgtgag ctggaagcag aacctggtga tggccgacat cctcgtcgtg
     2101 cctaaaggca cgaagaacaa agccgccgcg atgaagttcc tggccagtgc cagcagcgcc
     2161 aaaggccagg acgacttttc cgccctgacc gcctatgctc cagtgaacat cgacagtgtg
     2221 cagcgcctcg accttgcgca ggtccggatc accgccgaca agcagaagaa cggcatcatg
     2281 gcgaacttca agatccgcca caacgtggag gacggcagcg tgcagctcgc cgaccactac
     2341 cagcagaaca cccccatcgg cgacggcccc gtgctgctgc ccgacaacca ctacctgagc
     2401 acccagtccg tgctgagcaa agaccccaac gagaagcgcg atcacatggt cctgctggag
     2461 ttcgtgaccg ccgccgggat cactctcggc atggacgagc tgtacaaggg cggtaccgga
     2521 gggagcatga gcaagggcga ggagctgttc accggggtgg tgcccatcct ggtcgagctg
     2581 gacggcgacg taaacggcca caagttcagc gtgcgcggcg agggcgaggg cgatgccacc
     2641 aacggcaagc tgaccctgaa gttcatctgc accaccggca agctgcccgt gccctggccc
     2701 accctcgtga ccaccctgac ctacggcgtg cagtgcttca gccgctaccc cgaccacatg
     2761 aagcagcacg acttcttcaa gtccgccatg cccgaaggct acgtccagga gcgcaccatc
     2821 agcttcaagg acgacggcac ctacaagacc cgcgccgagg tgaagttcga gggcgacacc
     2881 ctggtgaacc gcatcgagct gaagggcatc gacttcaagg aggacggcaa catcctgggg
     2941 cacaagctgg agtacaactg gaacgccaac ctggcaccga acctgccgac cgcctacgtc
     3001 aaggatcaga tcaccctcga tttcgcctac tgggccaaga acggtccggc cattgcgaca
     3061 cggtggaatg aatggctagt caaactgcag gtcgacgaac aaaaactcat ctcagaagag
     3121 gatctgaatg ctgtgggcca ggacacgcag gaggtcatcg tggtgccaca ctccttgccc
     3181 tttaaggtgg tggtgatctc agccatcctg gccctggtgg tgctcaccat catctccctt
     3241 atcatcctca tcatgctttg gcagaagaag ccacgttagg atatcggatc cgctagcact
     3301 agtataactt cgtatagcat acattatacg aagttatggg tcgatggtga tgcttggcaa
     3361 ttcgggtcga tggtgaagca ttggtcttcc tattttgata taacttcgta taggatactt
     3421 tatacgaagt tatggggatc caattctttg ccaaaatgat gagacagcac aataaccagc
     3481 acgttgccca ggagctgtag gaaaaagaag aaggcatgaa catggttagc agaggctcta
     3541 gagccgccgg tcacacgcca gaagccgaac cccgccctgc cccgtccccc ccgaaggcag
     3601 ccgtcccccc gcggacagcc ccgagccgct ccccccgcac aaagggccct cccggagccc
     3661 ctcaaggctt tcacgcagcc acagaaaaga aacaagccgt cattaaacca agcgctaatt
     3721 acagcccgga ggagaagggc cgtcccgccc gctcacctgt gggagtaacg cggtcagtca
     3781 gagccggggc gggcggcgcg aggcggcggc ggagcggggc acggggcgaa ggcagcgtcg
     3841 cagcgactcc cgcccgccgc gcgcttcgct ttttataggg ccgccgccgc cgccgcctcg
     3901 ccataaaagg aaactttcgg agcgcgccgc tctgattggc tgccgccgca cctctccgcc
     3961 tcgccccgcc ccgcccctcg ccccgccccg ccccgcctgg cgcgcgcccc cccccccccc
     4021 ccgcccccat cgctgcacaa aataattaaa aaataaataa atacaaaatt gggggtgggg
     4081 agggggggga gatggggaga gtgaagcaga acgtggggct cacctcgacc atggtaatag
     4141 cgatgactaa tacgtagatg tactgccaag taggaaagtc ccataaggtc atgtactggg
     4201 cataatgcca ggcgggccat ttaccgtcat tgacgtcaat agggggcgta cttggcatat
     4261 gatacacttg atgtactgcc aagtgggcag tttaccgtaa atactccacc cattgacgtc
     4321 aatggaaagt ccctattggc gttactatgg gaacatacgt cattattgac gtcaatggta
     4381 cgatcttcct agagcatggc tacgtagata agtagcatgg cgggttaatc attaactaca
     4441 aggaacccct agtgatggag ttggccactc cctctctgcg cgctcgctcg ctcactgagg
     4501 ccgggcgacc aaaggtcgcc cgacgcccgg gctttgcccg ggcggcctca gtgagcgagc
     4561 gagcgcgcag ctggcgtaat agcgaagagg cccgcaccga tcgcccttcc caacagttgc
     4621 gcagcctgaa tggcgaatgg gnnnnnnnnn nnnnnnnnnn nnnnnnnnnn nnnnnnnnnn
     4681 nnnnnnnnnn nnnnnnnnnn nnnnnnnnnn nnnnnnnnnn nnnnnnnnnn nnnnnnnnnn
     4741 nnnnnnnnnn nnnnnnnnnn nnnnncnnnn nnnnnnnnnn nnnnnnnnnn nnnnnnnnnn
     4801 nnnnnnnnnn nnnnnnnnnn nnnnnnnnnn nnnnnnnnnn nnnnnnnnnn nnnnnnnann
     4861 nnnnnnnnnn nnnnnnnnnn nnnnnnnnnn nnnnnnnnnn nnnnnnncct ttgacgttgg
     4921 agtccacgtt ctttaatagt ggactcttgt tccaaactgg aacaacactc aaccctatct
     4981 cggtctattc ttttgattta taagggattt tgccgatttc ggcctattgg ttaaaaaatg
     5041 agctgattta acaaaaattt aacgcgaatt ttaacaaaat attaacgctt acaatttagg
     5101 tggcactttt cggggaaatg tgcgcggaac ccctatttgt ttatttttct aaatacattc
     5161 aaatatgtat ccgctcatga gacaataacc ctgataaatg cttcaataat attgaaaaag
     5221 gaagagtatg agtattcaac atttccgtgt cgcccttatt cccttttttg cggcattttg
     5281 ccttcctgtt tttgctcacc cagaaacgct ggtgaaagta aaagatgctg aagatcagtt
     5341 gggtgcacga gtgggttaca tcgaactgga tctcaacagc ggtaagatcc ttgagagttt
     5401 tcgccccgaa gaacgttttc caatgatgag cacttttaaa gttctgctat gtggcgcggt
     5461 attatcccgt attgacgccg ggcaagagca actcggtcgc cgcatacact attctcagaa
     5521 tgacttggtt gagtactcac cagtcacaga aaagcatctt acggatggca tgacagtaag
     5581 agaattatgc agtgctgcca taaccatgag tgataacact gcggccaact tacttctgac
     5641 aacgatcgga ggaccgaagg agctaaccgc ttttttgcac aacatggggg atcatgtaac
     5701 tcgccttgat cgttgggaac cggagctgaa tgaagccata ccaaacgacg agcgtgacac
     5761 cacgatgcct gtagcaatgg caacaacgtt gcgcaaacta ttaactggcg aactacttac
     5821 tctagcttcc cggcaacaat taatagactg gatggaggcg gataaagttg caggaccact
     5881 tctgcgctcg gcccttccgg ctggctggtt tattgctgat aaatctggag ccggtgagcg
     5941 tgggtctcgc ggtatcattg cagcactggg gccagatggt aagccctccc gtatcgtagt
     6001 tatctacacg acggggagtc aggcaactat ggatgaacga aatagacaga tcgctgagat
     6061 aggtgcctca ctgattaagc attggtaact gtcagaccaa gtttactcat atatacttta
     6121 gattgattta aaacttcatt tttaatttaa aaggatctag gtgaagatcc tttttgataa
     6181 tctcatgacc aaaatccctt aacgtgagtt ttcgttccac tgagcgtcag accccgtaga
     6241 aaagatcaaa ggatcttctt gagatccttt ttttctgcgc gtaatctgct gcttgcaaac
     6301 aaaaaaacca ccgctaccag cggtggtttg tttgccggat caagagctac caactctttt
     6361 tccgaaggta actggcttca gcagagcgca gataccaaat actgttcttc tagtgtagcc
     6421 gtagttaggc caccacttca agaactctgt agcaccgcct acatacctcg ctctgctaat
     6481 cctgttacca gtggctgctg ccagtggcga taagtcgtgt cttaccgggt tggactcaag
     6541 acgatagtta ccggataagg cgcagcggtc gggctgaacg gggggttcgt gcacacagcc
     6601 cagcttggag cgaacgacct acaccgaact gagataccta cagcgtgagc tatgagaaag
     6661 cgccacgctt cccgaaggga gaaaggcgga caggtatccg gtaagcggca gggtcggaac
     6721 aggagagcgc acgagggagc ttccaggggg aaacgcctgg tatctttata gtcctgtcgg
     6781 gtttcgccac ctctgacttg agcgtcgatt tttgtgatgc tcgtcagggg ggcggagcct
     6841 atggaaaaac gccagcaacg cggccttttt acggttcctg gccttttgct ggccttttgc
     6901 tcacatgttc tttcctgcgt tatcccctga ttctgtggat aaccgtatta ccgcctttga
     6961 gtgagctgat accgctcgcc gcagccgaac gaccgagcgc agcgagtcag tgagcgagga
     7021 agcggaag
//
