Features (pLannotate 1.2.2; 23 found; start..end, strand, type, name):
      2..58      +  CDS            lacI (fragment): lac repressor; lacI; The lac repressor binds to the lac operator to inhibit transcription in E. coli. This inhibition can be relieved by adding lactose or isopropyl-β-D-thiogalactopyranoside (IPTG).
     52..185     -  repeat_region  AAV2 ITR: inverted terminal repeat of adeno-associated virus serotype 2 inverted
    256..324     +  CDS            large T antigen (fragment): large T antigen from SV40 (simian virus 40)
    347..468     +  polyA_signal   SV40 poly(A) signal: SV40 polyadenylation signal
    511..1099    -  misc_feature   WPRE: woodchuck hepatitis virus posttranscriptional regulatory element
   1171..1204    -  protein_bind   loxP: Cre-mediated recombination occurs in the 8-bp core sequence (GCATACAT). Cre recombinase
   1275..1308    -  protein_bind   lox2272: Cre-mediated recombination occurs in the 8-bp core sequence (GGATACTT). lox2272 sites are compatible with each other, but incompatible with loxP or loxN sites (Lee and Saito, 1988). Cre recombinase
   1339..1401    +  sig_peptide    Igκ leader: leader sequence from mouse immunoglobulin κ light chain
   2233..2958    +  CDS            cEGFP: cEGFP is a basic (constitutively fluorescent) green fluorescent protein published in 2008, derived from Aequorea victoria.
   3130..3276    +  CDS            PDGFRβ TM domain: transmembrane domain from platelet derived growth factor receptor beta
   3304..3337    +  protein_bind   loxP: Cre-mediated recombination occurs in the 8-bp core sequence (GCATACAT). Cre recombinase
   3400..3433    +  protein_bind   lox2272: Cre-mediated recombination occurs in the 8-bp core sequence (GGATACTT). lox2272 sites are compatible with each other, but incompatible with loxP or loxN sites (Lee and Saito, 1988). Cre recombinase
   3432..3497    -  CDS            HBB (fragment): HBB_LEPEU - Experimental evidence at protein level: Swiss-Prot protein existence level 1. Involved in oxygen transport from the lung to the various peripheral tissues. From Lepus europaeus (European hare).
   3495..3625    -  intron         chimeric intron (fragment): chimera between introns from chicken β-actin and rabbit β-globin
   3714..3849    -  intron         hybrid intron (fragment): hybrid between chicken β-actin (CBA) and minute virus of mice (MMV) introns (Gray et al., 2011)
   3850..4127    -  promoter       chicken β-actin promoter: No description available
   4129..4377    -  enhancer       CMV enhancer (fragment): human cytomegalovirus immediate early enhancer
   4438..4570    +  repeat_region  AAV2 ITR (fragment): inverted terminal repeat of adeno-associated virus serotype 2 inverted
   4565..4634    +  CDS            lacZα (fragment): LacZα fragment of β-galactosidase; lacZ fragment
   4639..5067    +  rep_origin     f1 ori (sequence partly withheld): f1 bacteriophage origin of replication; arrow indicates direction of (+) strand synthesis
   5120..5224    +  promoter       AmpR promoter: bla
   5225..6085    +  CDS            AmpR: β-lactamase; bla; confers resistance to ampicillin, carbenicillin, and related antibiotics
   6256..6844    +  rep_origin     ori: high-copy-number ColE1/pMB1/pBR322/pUC origin of replication
>Addgene plasmid #112167 | pAAV.CAG-FLEX.iGABASnFR.F102G | addgene full sequence | sequence record 213668 | Addgene Partial NGS Result
AGCGCCCAATACGCAAACCGCCTCTCCCCGCGCGTTGGCCGATTCATTAATGCAGCTGCGCGCTCGCTCG
CTCACTGAGGCCGCCCGGGCAAAGCCCGGGCGTCGGGCGACCTTTGGTCGCCCGGCCTCAGTGAGCGAGC
GAGCGCGCAGAGAGGGAGTGGCCAACTCCATCACTAGGGGTTCCTTGTAGTTAATGATTAACCCGCCATG
CTACTTATCTACGTAGCCATGCTCTAGGAAGATCCTTATCGATTTTACCACATTTGTAGAGGTTTTACTT
GCTTTAAAAAACCTCCCACATCTCCCCCTGAACCTGAAACATAAAATGAATGCAATTGTTGTTGTTAACT
TGTTTATTGCAGCTTATAATGGTTACAAATAAAGCAATAGCATCACAAATTTCACAAATAAAGCATTTTT
TTCACTGCATTCTAGTTGTGGTTTGTCCAAACTCATCAATGTATCTTATCATGTCTGCTCGAAGCGGCCG
CCCGGGTCGACGGTATCGATGCGGGGAGGCGGCCCAAAGGGAGATCCGACTCGTCTGAGGGCGAAGGCGA
AGACGCGGAAGAGGCCGCAGAGCCGGCAGCAGGCCGCGGGAAGGAAGGTCCGCTGGATTGAGGGCCGAAG
GGACGTAGCAGAAGGACGTCCCGCGCAGAATCCAGGTGGCAACACAGGCGAGCAGCCAAGGAAAGGACGA
TGATTTCCCCGACAACACCACGGAATTGTCAGTGCCCAACAGCCGAGCCCCTGTCCAGCAGCGGGCAAGG
CAGGCGGCGATGAGTTCCGCCGTGGCAATAGGGAGGGGGAAAGCGAAAGTCCCGGAAAGGAGCTGACAGG
TGGTGGCAATGCCCCAACCAGTGGGGGTTGCGTCAGCAAACACAGTGCACACCACGCCACGTTGCCTGAC
AACGGGCCACAACTCCTCATAAAGAGACAGCAACCAGGATTTATACAAGGAGGAGAAAATGAAAGCCATA
CGGGAAGCAATAGCATGATACAAAGGCATTAAAGCAGCGTATCCACATAGCGTAAAAGGAGCAACATAGT
TAAGAATACCAGTCAATCTTTCACAAATTTTGTAATCCAGAGGTTGATTATCGATAAGCTTCTCGAGTGG
ATCATTTGCAGAATTGGCCCTTTTCAGTGTTTCGAACCTCTTCGAGGGACATAACTTCGTATAATGTATG
CTATACGAAGTTATGGGTCGATGGTGAGATTTGGACTAGAGGGTCGATGGTGATGCTTGGATCAAAATAG
GAAGAATCCCAATGATAACTTCGTATAAAGTATCCTATACGAAGTTATACTAGTGGTACCACCGGTGATA
TCGCCACCATGGAGACAGACACACTCCTGCTATGGGTACTGCTGCTCTGGGTTCCAGGTTCCACTGGTGA
CAGATCTGAAAGCATCAATTTCGTGAGCTGGGGCGGTAGCACCCAGGATGCGCAGAAGCAGGCCTGGGCC
GACCCGTTCAGCAAGGCCAGCGGCATTACCGTGGTCCAGGATGGGCCCACCGACTACGGCAAACTCAAGG
CCATGGTCGAAAGCGGCAACGTGCAGTGGGACGTGGTGGATGTAGAGGCCGACTTCGCCTTGCGCGCCGC
CGCCGAAGGCCTGCTCGAACCCCTGGATTTCTCGGTGATCCAGCGCGACAAGATCGACCCGCGCTTCGTC
TCCGACCATGGCGTGGGCTCGTTCCTGGGTTCTTTCGTGCTCGGCTACAACGAAGGCAAGCTCGGAGCCA
GCAAGCCCCAGGACTGGACCGCGCTGTTCGACACCAAGACCTACCCCGGCAAACGCGCCCTCTACAAATG
GCCGAGCCCTGGCGTGCTCGAACTGGCCCTGCTCGCCGACGGCGTACCGGCCGACAAGCTCTACCCGCTG
GACCTGGACCGCGCCTTCAAGAAACTCGACACCATCAAGAAAGACATCGTCTGGTGGGGCGGCGGTGCAC
AGTCGCAGCAGCTGCTGGCCTCCGGCGAAGTCAGCATGGGCCAGTTCTGGAACGGTCGCATCCACGCCCT
GCAAGAAGACGGCGCGCCAGTGGGCGTGAGCTGGAAGCAGAACCTGGTGATGGCCGACATCCTCGTCGTG
CCTAAAGGCACGAAGAACAAAGCCGCCGCGATGAAGTTCCTGGCCAGTGCCAGCAGCGCCAAAGGCCAGG
ACGACTTTTCCGCCCTGACCGCCTATGCTCCAGTGAACATCGACAGTGTGCAGCGCCTCGACCTTGCGCA
GGTCCGGATCACCGCCGACAAGCAGAAGAACGGCATCATGGCGAACTTCAAGATCCGCCACAACGTGGAG
GACGGCAGCGTGCAGCTCGCCGACCACTACCAGCAGAACACCCCCATCGGCGACGGCCCCGTGCTGCTGC
CCGACAACCACTACCTGAGCACCCAGTCCGTGCTGAGCAAAGACCCCAACGAGAAGCGCGATCACATGGT
CCTGCTGGAGTTCGTGACCGCCGCCGGGATCACTCTCGGCATGGACGAGCTGTACAAGGGCGGTACCGGA
GGGAGCATGAGCAAGGGCGAGGAGCTGTTCACCGGGGTGGTGCCCATCCTGGTCGAGCTGGACGGCGACG
TAAACGGCCACAAGTTCAGCGTGCGCGGCGAGGGCGAGGGCGATGCCACCAACGGCAAGCTGACCCTGAA
GTTCATCTGCACCACCGGCAAGCTGCCCGTGCCCTGGCCCACCCTCGTGACCACCCTGACCTACGGCGTG
CAGTGCTTCAGCCGCTACCCCGACCACATGAAGCAGCACGACTTCTTCAAGTCCGCCATGCCCGAAGGCT
ACGTCCAGGAGCGCACCATCAGCTTCAAGGACGACGGCACCTACAAGACCCGCGCCGAGGTGAAGTTCGA
GGGCGACACCCTGGTGAACCGCATCGAGCTGAAGGGCATCGACTTCAAGGAGGACGGCAACATCCTGGGG
CACAAGCTGGAGTACAACTGGAACGCCAACCTGGCACCGAACCTGCCGACCGCCTACGTCAAGGATCAGA
TCACCCTCGATTTCGCCTACTGGGCCAAGAACGGTCCGGCCATTGCGACACGGTGGAATGAATGGCTAGT
CAAACTGCAGGTCGACGAACAAAAACTCATCTCAGAAGAGGATCTGAATGCTGTGGGCCAGGACACGCAG
GAGGTCATCGTGGTGCCACACTCCTTGCCCTTTAAGGTGGTGGTGATCTCAGCCATCCTGGCCCTGGTGG
TGCTCACCATCATCTCCCTTATCATCCTCATCATGCTTTGGCAGAAGAAGCCACGTTAGGATATCGGATC
CGCTAGCACTAGTATAACTTCGTATAGCATACATTATACGAAGTTATGGGTCGATGGTGATGCTTGGCAA
TTCGGGTCGATGGTGAAGCATTGGTCTTCCTATTTTGATATAACTTCGTATAGGATACTTTATACGAAGT
TATGGGGATCCAATTCTTTGCCAAAATGATGAGACAGCACAATAACCAGCACGTTGCCCAGGAGCTGTAG
GAAAAAGAAGAAGGCATGAACATGGTTAGCAGAGGCTCTAGAGCCGCCGGTCACACGCCAGAAGCCGAAC
CCCGCCCTGCCCCGTCCCCCCCGAAGGCAGCCGTCCCCCCGCGGACAGCCCCGAGCCGCTCCCCCCGCAC
AAAGGGCCCTCCCGGAGCCCCTCAAGGCTTTCACGCAGCCACAGAAAAGAAACAAGCCGTCATTAAACCA
AGCGCTAATTACAGCCCGGAGGAGAAGGGCCGTCCCGCCCGCTCACCTGTGGGAGTAACGCGGTCAGTCA
GAGCCGGGGCGGGCGGCGCGAGGCGGCGGCGGAGCGGGGCACGGGGCGAAGGCAGCGCGCAGCGACTCCC
GCCCGCCGCGCGCTTCGCTTTTTATAGGGCCGCCGCCGCCGCCGCCTCGCCATAAAAGGAAACTTTCGGA
GCGCGCCGCTCTGATTGGCTGCCGCCGCACCTCTCCGCCTCGCCCCCCCCCCCCCCCCCCCCCCCCCCCC
CCCCCCCGGCGCGCGCCCCCCCCCCCCCCCCGCCCCCATCGCTGCACAAAATAATTAAAAAATAAATAAA
TACAAAATTGGGGGTGGGGAGGGGGGGGAGATGGGGAGAGTGAAGCAGAACGTGGGGCTCACCTCGACCA
TGGTAATAGCGATGACTAATACGTAGATGTACTGCCAAGTAGGAAAGTCCCATAAGGTCATGTACTGGGC
ATAATGCCAGGCGGGCCATTTACCGTCATTGACGTCAATAGGGGGCGTACTTGGCATATGATACACTTGA
TGTACTGCCAAGTGGGCAGTTTACCGTAAATACTCCACCCATTGACGTCAATGGAAAGTCCCTATTGGCG
TTACTATGGGAACATACGTCATTATTGACGTCAATGGTACTCTTCCTAGAGCATGGCTACGTAGATAAGT
AGCATGGCGGGTTAATCATTAACTACAAGGAACCCCTAGTGATGGAGTTGGCCACTCCCTCTCTGCGCGC
TCGCTCGCTCACTGAGGCCGGGCGACCAAAGGTCGCCCGACGCCCGGGCTTTGCCCGGGCGGCCTCAGTG
AGCGAGCGAGCGCGCAGCTGGCGTAATAGCGAAGAGGCCCGCACCGATCGCCCTTCCCAACAGTTGCGCA
GCCTGAATGGCGAATGGG
[124 nt withheld, positions 4639-4762]
C
[91 nt withheld, positions 4764-4854]
A
[49 nt withheld, positions 4856-4904]
CCTTTGACGTTGGAGTCCACGTTCTTTAATAGTGGACTCTTGTTCCAAACTGGAACAACACTCAACCCTA
TCTCGGTCTATTCTTTTGATTTATAAGGGATTTTGCCGATTTCGGCCTATTGGTTAAAAAATGAGCTGAT
TTAACAAAAATTTAACGCGAATTTTAACAAAATATTAACGCTTACAATTTAGGTGGCACTTTTCGGGGAA
ATGTGCGCGGAACCCCTATTTGTTTATTTTTCTAAATACATTCAAATATGTATCCGCTCATGAGACAATA
ACCCTGATAAATGCTTCAATAATATTGAAAAAGGAAGAGTATGAGTATTCAACATTTCCGTGTCGCCCTT
ATTCCCTTTTTTGCGGCATTTTGCCTTCCTGTTTTTGCTCACCCAGAAACGCTGGTGAAAGTAAAAGATG
CTGAAGATCAGTTGGGTGCACGAGTGGGTTACATCGAACTGGATCTCAACAGCGGTAAGATCCTTGAGAG
TTTTCGCCCCGAAGAACGTTTTCCAATGATGAGCACTTTTAAAGTTCTGCTATGTGGCGCGGTATTATCC
CGTATTGACGCCGGGCAAGAGCAACTCGGTCGCCGCATACACTATTCTCAGAATGACTTGGTTGAGTACT
CACCAGTCACAGAAAAGCATCTTACGGATGGCATGACAGTAAGAGAATTATGCAGTGCTGCCATAACCAT
GAGTGATAACACTGCGGCCAACTTACTTCTGACAACGATCGGAGGACCGAAGGAGCTAACCGCTTTTTTG
CACAACATGGGGGATCATGTAACTCGCCTTGATCGTTGGGAACCGGAGCTGAATGAAGCCATACCAAACG
ACGAGCGTGACACCACGATGCCTGTAGCAATGGCAACAACGTTGCGCAAACTATTAACTGGCGAACTACT
TACTCTAGCTTCCCGGCAACAATTAATAGACTGGATGGAGGCGGATAAAGTTGCAGGACCACTTCTGCGC
TCGGCCCTTCCGGCTGGCTGGTTTATTGCTGATAAATCTGGAGCCGGTGAGCGTGGGTCTCGCGGTATCA
TTGCAGCACTGGGGCCAGATGGTAAGCCCTCCCGTATCGTAGTTATCTACACGACGGGGAGTCAGGCAAC
TATGGATGAACGAAATAGACAGATCGCTGAGATAGGTGCCTCACTGATTAAGCATTGGTAACTGTCAGAC
CAAGTTTACTCATATATACTTTAGATTGATTTAAAACTTCATTTTTAATTTAAAAGGATCTAGGTGAAGA
TCCTTTTTGATAATCTCATGACCAAAATCCCTTAACGTGAGTTTTCGTTCCACTGAGCGTCAGACCCCGT
AGAAAAGATCAAAGGATCTTCTTGAGATCCTTTTTTTCTGCGCGTAATCTGCTGCTTGCAAACAAAAAAA
CCACCGCTACCAGCGGTGGTTTGTTTGCCGGATCAAGAGCTACCAACTCTTTTTCCGAAGGTAACTGGCT
TCAGCAGAGCGCAGATACCAAATACTGTTCTTCTAGTGTAGCCGTAGTTAGGCCACCACTTCAAGAACTC
TGTAGCACCGCCTACATACCTCGCTCTGCTAATCCTGTTACCAGTGGCTGCTGCCAGTGGCGATAAGTCG
TGTCTTACCGGGTTGGACTCAAGACGATAGTTACCGGATAAGGCGCAGCGGTCGGGCTGAACGGGGGGTT
CGTGCACACAGCCCAGCTTGGAGCGAACGACCTACACCGAACTGAGATACCTACAGCGTGAGCTATGAGA
AAGCGCCACGCTTCCCGAAGGGAGAAAGGCGGACAGGTATCCGGTAAGCGGCAGGGTCGGAACAGGAGAG
CGCACGAGGGAGCTTCCAGGGGGAAACGCCTGGTATCTTTATAGTCCTGTCGGGTTTCGCCACCTCTGAC
TTGAGCGTCGATTTTTGTGATGCTCGTCAGGGGGGCGGAGCCTATGGAAAAACGCCAGCAACGCGGCCTT
TTTACGGTTCCTGGCCTTTTGCTGGCCTTTTGCTCACATGTTCTTTCCTGCGTTATCCCCTGATTCTGTG
GATAACCGTATTACCGCCTTTGAGTGAGCTGATACCGCTCGCCGCAGCCGAACGACCGAGCGCAGCGAGT
CAGTGAGCGAGGAAGCGGAAG
